Addgene plasmid #137805: ER-mScarletI
Purpose: Visualization of the Endoplasmic Reticulum
Depositing lab: Dorus Gadella. Publication: Robust and Bright Genetically Encoded Fluorescent Markers for Highlighting Structures and Compartments in Mammalian Cells. Chertkova AO, Mastop M, Postma M, van Bommel N, van der Niet S, Batenburg KL, Joosen L, Gadella TWJ, Okada Y, Goedhart J. bioRxiv (2020) 160374; doi: https://doi.org/10.1101/160374.
Backbone
  Vector backbone: pEGFP-N1
  Vector type: Mammalian Expression
Growth in bacteria
  Bacterial resistance: Kanamycin, 50 μg/mL
  Growth temperature: 37°C
  Growth strain: DH5alpha
  Copy number: High Copy
Gene/Insert
  Gene/Insert name: KDEL
  Species: H. sapiens (human)
  Promoter: CMV
  Cloning method: Restriction Enzyme; 5′ cloning site Unknown (unknown if destroyed)
Terms and licenses: Academic/Nonprofit Terms; Industry Terms: Not Available to Industry
How to cite: ER-mScarletI was a gift from Dorus Gadella (Addgene plasmid # 137805 ; http://n2t.net/addgene:137805 ; RRID:Addgene_137805)
