[The description below was written by a language model from this plasmid's Addgene catalogue record and pLannotate feature annotations shown in this document.]
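Description:
ER-mScarletI is a mammalian expression plasmid built on the pEGFP-N1 backbone, designed to label the endoplasmic reticulum with a red fluorescent protein in living cells. It is propagated in E. coli from a high-copy ColE1/pUC-type origin and selected with kanamycin. The NeoR/KanR gene (Tn5 aminoglycoside phosphotransferase) sits behind tandem bacterial (AmpR/bla) and SV40 early promoters and is terminated by the HSV TK polyadenylation signal. The same marker can therefore confer G418 resistance in mammalian cells. An f1 origin is also present, a standard element of this backbone that permits single-stranded DNA production. The short hits annotated as ble, bGH poly(A) and SV40 large T antigen fragments are probably incidental matches to backbone sequence rather than functional parts.

The expression cassette is driven by the human CMV immediate-early enhancer and promoter and ends in the SV40 poly(A) signal. Downstream of a remnant of the multiple cloning site, the feature table shows a chicken lysozyme signal sequence followed by the mScarlet-I coding sequence, a bright, rapidly maturing monomeric red fluorescent protein. The catalogue lists the insert simply as KDEL (species given as human). This tetrapeptide is the classical ER retention/retrieval motif, but it is not annotated separately in the table, presumably because it is too short, so its position (expected at the C-terminus of the fusion) is not documented. The signal peptide should direct the nascent protein into the ER lumen, and KDEL should keep it there by retrieving it from the Golgi. The plasmid is part of a set of fluorescent markers for highlighting structures and compartments in mammalian cells, and its stated use is visualization of the ER.
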