Features (pLannotate 1.2.2; 16 found; start..end, strand, type, name):
      1..304     +  enhancer       CMV enhancer: human cytomegalovirus immediate early enhancer
    305..508     +  promoter       CMV promoter: human cytomegalovirus (CMV) immediate early promoter
    531..574     +  misc_feature   MCS (fragment): multiple cloning site
    581..634     +  sig_peptide    lysozyme signal sequence: signal sequence of chicken lysozyme
    689..1384    +  CDS            mScarlet-I: mScarlet-I is a basic (constitutively fluorescent) red fluorescent protein published in 2016, derived from synthetic construct. It is reported to be a rapidly-maturing monomer with moderate acid sensitivity.
   1412..1495    +  CDS            large T antigen (fragment): large T antigen from SV40 (simian virus 40)
   1518..1639    +  polyA_signal   SV40 poly(A) signal: SV40 polyadenylation signal
   1673..2101    -  rep_origin     f1 ori (sequence partly withheld): f1 bacteriophage origin of replication; arrow indicates direction of (+) strand synthesis
   2128..2232    +  promoter       AmpR promoter: bla
   2234..2591    +  promoter       SV40 promoter: SV40 enhancer and early promoter
   2626..3420    +  CDS            NeoR/KanR: aminoglycoside phosphotransferase from Tn5; aph(3')-II (or nptII); confers resistance to neomycin, kanamycin, and G418 (Geneticin®)
   3441..3593    +  CDS            ble (fragment): BLE_KLEPN - Experimental evidence at protein level: Swiss-Prot protein existence level 1. Binding protein with a strong affinity to the bleomycin family of antibiotics. Binds to CL990; an antimitotic-antibiotic compound. From Klebsiella pneumoniae.
   3652..3699    +  polyA_signal   HSV TK poly(A) signal: herpes simplex virus thymidine kinase polyadenylation signal (Cole and Stacy, 1985)
   3790..3806    -  polyA_signal   bGH poly(A) signal (fragment): bovine growth hormone polyadenylation signal
   4028..4616    +  rep_origin     ori: high-copy-number ColE1/pMB1/pBR322/pUC origin of replication
   4731..4790    +  enhancer       CMV enhancer (fragment): human cytomegalovirus immediate early enhancer
>Addgene plasmid #137805 | ER-mScarletI | addgene full sequence | sequence record 273127 | Addgene NGS Result
CGTTACATAACTTACGGTAAATGGCCCGCCTGGCTGACCGCCCAACGACCCCCGCCCATTGACGTCAATA
ATGACGTATGTTCCCATAGTAACGCCAATAGGGACTTTCCATTGACGTCAATGGGTGGAGTATTTACGGT
AAACTGCCCACTTGGCAGTACATCAAGTGTATCATATGCCAAGTACGCCCCCTATTGACGTCAATGACGG
TAAATGGCCCGCCTGGCATTATGCCCAGTACATGACCTTATGGGACTTTCCTACTTGGCAGTACATCTAC
GTATTAGTCATCGCTATTACCATGGTGATGCGGTTTTGGCAGTACATCAATGGGCGTGGATAGCGGTTTG
ACTCACGGGGATTTCCAAGTCTCCACCCCATTGACGTCAATGGGAGTTTGTTTTGGCACCAAAATCAACG
GGACTTTCCAAAATGTCGTAACAACTCCGCCCCATTGACGCAAATGGGCGGTAGGCGTGTACGGTGGGAG
GTCTATATAAGCAGAGCTGGTTTAGTGAACCGTCAGATCCGCTAGCGCTACCGGACTCAGATCTCGAGCT
CAAGCTTCGAATTCGCCACCATGAGGTCTTTGCTAATCTTGGTGCTTTGCTTCCTGCCCCTGGCTGCTCT
GGGGAAAGTCTTTGGACGATGTGAGCTGGCAGCGGCTATGAAGCCACCGGTCGCCACCATGGTGAGCAAG
GGCGAGGCAGTGATCAAGGAGTTCATGCGGTTCAAGGTGCACATGGAGGGCTCCATGAACGGCCACGAGT
TCGAGATCGAGGGCGAGGGCGAGGGCCGCCCCTACGAGGGCACCCAGACCGCCAAGCTGAAGGTGACCAA
GGGTGGCCCCCTGCCCTTCTCCTGGGACATCCTGTCCCCTCAGTTCATGTACGGCTCCAGGGCCTTCATC
AAGCACCCCGCCGACATCCCCGACTACTATAAGCAGTCCTTCCCCGAGGGCTTCAAGTGGGAGCGCGTGA
TGAACTTCGAGGACGGCGGCGCCGTGACCGTGACCCAGGACACCTCCCTGGAGGACGGCACCCTGATCTA
CAAGGTGAAGCTCCGCGGCACCAACTTCCCTCCTGACGGCCCCGTAATGCAGAAGAAGACAATGGGCTGG
GAAGCGTCCACCGAGCGGTTGTACCCCGAGGACGGCGTGCTGAAGGGCGACATTAAGATGGCCCTGCGCC
TGAAGGACGGCGGCCGCTACCTGGCGGACTTCAAGACCACCTACAAGGCCAAGAAGCCCGTGCAGATGCC
CGGCGCCTACAACGTCGACCGCAAGTTGGACATCACCTCCCACAACGAGGACTACACCGTGGTGGAACAG
TACGAACGCTCCGAGGGCCGCCACTCCACCGGCGGCATGGACGAGCTGTACAAGGATGAATTGTAAGCGG
CCGCGACTCTAGATCATAATCAGCCATACCACATTTGTAGAGGTTTTACTTGCTTTAAAAAACCTCCCAC
ACCTCCCCCTGAACCTGAAACATAAAATGAATGCAATTGTTGTTGTTAACTTGTTTATTGCAGCTTATAA
TGGTTACAAATAAAGCAATAGCATCACAAATTTCACAAATAAAGCATTTTTTTCACTGCATTCTAGTTGT
GGTTTGTCCAAACTCATCAATGTATCTTAAGGCGTAAATTGTAAGCGTTAATATTTTGTTAAAATTCGCG
TTAAATTTTTGTTAAATCAGCTCATTTTTTAACCAATAGGCCGAAATCGGCAAAATCCCTTATAAATCAA
AAGAATAGACCGAGATAGGGT
[37 nt withheld, positions 1772-1808]
AAAGAACGTGGACTCCAACGTCAAAGG
[49 nt withheld, positions 1836-1884]
T
[91 nt withheld, positions 1886-1976]
G
[124 nt withheld, positions 1978-2101]
CAGGTGGCACTTTTCGGGGAAATGTGCGCGGAACCCCTATTTGTTTATTTTTCTAAATACATTCAAATAT
GTATCCGCTCATGAGACAATAACCCTGATAAATGCTTCAATAATATTGAAAAAGGAAGAGTCCTGAGGCG
GAAAGAACCAGCTGTGGAATGTGTGTCAGTTAGGGTGTGGAAAGTCCCCAGGCTCCCCAGCAGGCAGAAG
TATGCAAAGCATGCATCTCAATTAGTCAGCAACCAGGTGTGGAAAGTCCCCAGGCTCCCCAGCAGGCAGA
AGTATGCAAAGCATGCATCTCAATTAGTCAGCAACCATAGTCCCGCCCCTAACTCCGCCCATCCCGCCCC
TAACTCCGCCCAGTTCCGCCCATTCTCCGCCCCATGGCTGACTAATTTTTTTTATTTATGCAGAGGCCGA
GGCCGCCTCGGCCTCTGAGCTATTCCAGAAGTAGTGAGGAGGCTTTTTTGGAGGCCTAGGCTTTTGCAAA
GATCGATCAAGAGACAGGATGAGGATCGTTTCGCATGATTGAACAAGATGGATTGCACGCAGGTTCTCCG
GCCGCTTGGGTGGAGAGGCTATTCGGCTATGACTGGGCACAACAGACAATCGGCTGCTCTGATGCCGCCG
TGTTCCGGCTGTCAGCGCAGGGGCGCCCGGTTCTTTTTGTCAAGACCGACCTGTCCGGTGCCCTGAATGA
ACTGCAAGACGAGGCAGCGCGGCTATCGTGGCTGGCCACGACGGGCGTTCCTTGCGCAGCTGTGCTCGAC
GTTGTCACTGAAGCGGGAAGGGACTGGCTGCTATTGGGCGAAGTGCCGGGGCAGGATCTCCTGTCATCTC
ACCTTGCTCCTGCCGAGAAAGTATCCATCATGGCTGATGCAATGCGGCGGCTGCATACGCTTGATCCGGC
TACCTGCCCATTCGACCACCAAGCGAAACATCGCATCGAGCGAGCACGTACTCGGATGGAAGCCGGTCTT
GTCGATCAGGATGATCTGGACGAAGAGCATCAGGGGCTCGCGCCAGCCGAACTGTTCGCCAGGCTCAAGG
CGAGCATGCCCGACGGCGAGGATCTCGTCGTGACCCATGGCGATGCCTGCTTGCCGAATATCATGGTGGA
AAATGGCCGCTTTTCTGGATTCATCGACTGTGGCCGGCTGGGTGTGGCGGACCGCTATCAGGACATAGCG
TTGGCTACCCGTGATATTGCTGAAGAGCTTGGCGGCGAATGGGCTGACCGCTTCCTCGTGCTTTACGGTA
TCGCCGCTCCCGATTCGCAGCGCATCGCCTTCTATCGCCTTCTTGACGAGTTCTTCTGAGCGGGACTCTG
GGGTTCGAAATGACCGACCAAGCGACGCCCAACCTGCCATCACGAGATTTCGATTCCACCGCCGCCTTCT
ATGAAAGGTTGGGCTTCGGAATCGTTTTCCGGGACGCCGGCTGGATGATCCTCCAGCGCGGGGATCTCAT
GCTGGAGTTCTTCGCCCACCCTAGGGGGAGGCTAACTGAAACACGGAAGGAGACAATACCGGAAGGAACC
CGCGCTATGACGGCAATAAAAAGACAGAATAAAACGCACGGTGTTGGGTCGTTTGTTCATAAACGCGGGG
TTCGGTCCCAGGGCTGGCACTCTGTCGATACCCCACCGAGACCCCATTGGGGCCAATACGCCCGCGTTTC
TTCCTTTTCCCCACCCCACCCCCCAAGTTCGGGTGAAGGCCCAGGGCTCGCAGCCAACGTCGGGGCGGCA
GGCCCTGCCATAGCCTCAGGTTACTCATATATACTTTAGATTGATTTAAAACTTCATTTTTAATTTAAAA
GGATCTAGGTGAAGATCCTTTTTGATAATCTCATGACCAAAATCCCTTAACGTGAGTTTTCGTTCCACTG
AGCGTCAGACCCCGTAGAAAAGATCAAAGGATCTTCTTGAGATCCTTTTTTTCTGCGCGTAATCTGCTGC
TTGCAAACAAAAAAACCACCGCTACCAGCGGTGGTTTGTTTGCCGGATCAAGAGCTACCAACTCTTTTTC
CGAAGGTAACTGGCTTCAGCAGAGCGCAGATACCAAATACTGTTCTTCTAGTGTAGCCGTAGTTAGGCCA
CCACTTCAAGAACTCTGTAGCACCGCCTACATACCTCGCTCTGCTAATCCTGTTACCAGTGGCTGCTGCC
AGTGGCGATAAGTCGTGTCTTACCGGGTTGGACTCAAGACGATAGTTACCGGATAAGGCGCAGCGGTCGG
GCTGAACGGGGGGTTCGTGCACACAGCCCAGCTTGGAGCGAACGACCTACACCGAACTGAGATACCTACA
GCGTGAGCTATGAGAAAGCGCCACGCTTCCCGAAGGGAGAAAGGCGGACAGGTATCCGGTAAGCGGCAGG
GTCGGAACAGGAGAGCGCACGAGGGAGCTTCCAGGGGGAAACGCCTGGTATCTTTATAGTCCTGTCGGGT
TTCGCCACCTCTGACTTGAGCGTCGATTTTTGTGATGCTCGTCAGGGGGGCGGAGCCTATGGAAAAACGC
CAGCAACGCGGCCTTTTTACGGTTCCTGGCCTTTTGCTGGCCTTTTGCTCACATGTTCTTTCCTGCGTTA
TCCCCTGATTCTGTGGATAACCGTATTACCGCCATGCATTAGTTATTAATAGTAATCAATTACGGGGTCA
TTAGTTCATAGCCCATATATGGAGTTCCG
