LOCUS       Exported 4790 bp ds-DNA circular SYN 12-MAY-2021
DEFINITION  Visualization of the Endoplasmic Reticulum.
ACCESSION   .
VERSION     .
KEYWORDS    ER-mScarletI
SOURCE      synthetic DNA construct
  ORGANISM  synthetic DNA construct
REFERENCE   1 (bases 1 to 4790)
  AUTHORS   Chertkova AO, Mastop M, Postma M, van Bommel N, van der Niet S,
            Batenburg KL, Joosen L, Gadella TWJ, Okada Y, Goedhart J
  TITLE     Robust and Bright Genetically Encoded Fluorescent Markers for
            Highlighting Structures and Compartments in Mammalian Cells
  JOURNAL   bioRxiv 160374
REFERENCE   2 (bases 1 to 4790)
  AUTHORS   .
  TITLE     Direct Submission
  JOURNAL   Exported May 12, 2021 from SnapGene Server 1.1.58
            http://www.snapgene.com
FEATURES             Location/Qualifiers
     source          1..4790
                     /organism="synthetic DNA construct"
                     /mol_type="other DNA"
     enhancer        115..418
                     /label=CMV enhancer
                     /note="human cytomegalovirus immediate early enhancer"
     promoter        419..622
                     /label=CMV promoter
                     /note="human cytomegalovirus (CMV) immediate early
                     promoter"
     primer_bind     573..593
                     /label=CMV-F
                     /note="Human CMV immediate early promoter, forward primer"
     sig_peptide     695..748
                     /product="signal sequence of chicken lysozyme"
                     /label=lysozyme signal sequence
     regulatory      797..806
                     /regulatory_class="other"
                     /note="vertebrate consensus sequence for strong initiation
                     of translation (Kozak, 1987)"
     CDS             803..1498
                     /codon_start=1
                     /product="bright monomeric red fluorescent protein evolved
                     from a synthetic template (Bindels et al., 2016)"
                     /label=mScarlet-I
                     /note="matures faster than mScarlet"
                     /translation="MVSKGEAVIKEFMRFKVHMEGSMNGHEFEIEGEGEGRPYEGTQTA
                     KLKVTKGGPLPFSWDILSPQFMYGSRAFIKHPADIPDYYKQSFPEGFKWERVMNFEDGG
                     AVTVTQDTSLEDGTLIYKVKLRGTNFPPDGPVMQKKTMGWEASTERLYPEDGVLKGDIK
                     MALRLKDGGRYLADFKTTYKAKKPVQMPGAYNVDRKLDITSHNEDYTVVEQYERSEGRH
                     STGGMDELYK"
     primer_bind     complement(936..954)
                     /label=mCherry-R
                     /note="mCherry, reverse primer"
     primer_bind     1204..1223
                     /label=mCherry-F
                     /note="mCherry, forward primer"
     polyA_signal    1632..1753
                     /label=SV40 poly(A) signal
                     /note="SV40 polyadenylation signal"
     primer_bind     complement(1669..1688)
                     /label=SV40pA-R
                     /note="SV40 polyA, reverse primer"
     primer_bind     1723..1742
                     /label=EBV-rev
                     /note="SV40 polyA terminator, reverse primer"
     rep_origin      complement(1760..2215)
                     /direction=LEFT
                     /label=f1 ori
                     /note="f1 bacteriophage origin of replication; arrow
                     indicates direction of (+) strand synthesis"
     primer_bind     complement(1897..1918)
                     /label=F1ori-F
                     /note="F1 origin, forward primer"
     primer_bind     2109..2128
                     /label=F1ori-R
                     /note="F1 origin, reverse primer"
     promoter        2242..2346
                     /gene="bla"
                     /label=AmpR promoter
     promoter        2348..2705
                     /label=SV40 promoter
                     /note="SV40 enhancer and early promoter"
     primer_bind     complement(2371..2391)
                     /label=pBABE 3'
                     /note="SV40 enhancer, reverse primer for pBABE vectors"
     rep_origin      2556..2691
                     /label=SV40 ori
                     /note="SV40 origin of replication"
     primer_bind     2618..2637
                     /label=SV40pro-F
                     /note="SV40 promoter/origin, forward primer"
     CDS             2740..3534
                     /codon_start=1
                     /gene="aph(3')-II (or nptII)"
                     /product="aminoglycoside phosphotransferase from Tn5"
                     /label=NeoR/KanR
                     /note="confers resistance to neomycin, kanamycin, and G418
                     (Geneticin(R))"
                     /translation="MIEQDGLHAGSPAAWVERLFGYDWAQQTIGCSDAAVFRLSAQGRP
                     VLFVKTDLSGALNELQDEAARLSWLATTGVPCAAVLDVVTEAGRDWLLLGEVPGQDLLS
                     SHLAPAEKVSIMADAMRRLHTLDPATCPFDHQAKHRIERARTRMEAGLVDQDDLDEEHQ
                     GLAPAELFARLKASMPDGEDLVVTHGDACLPNIMVENGRFSGFIDCGRLGVADRYQDIA
                     LATRDIAEELGGEWADRFLVLYGIAAPDSQRIAFYRLLDEFF"
     primer_bind     complement(2794..2813)
                     /label=Neo-R
                     /note="Neomycin resistance gene, reverse primer"
     primer_bind     3404..3423
                     /label=Neo-F
                     /note="Neomycin resistance gene, forward primer"
     primer_bind     complement(3722..3741)
                     /label=TK-pA-R
                     /note="Thymidine kinase polyA, reverse primer"
     polyA_signal    3766..3813
                     /label=HSV TK poly(A) signal
                     /note="herpes simplex virus thymidine kinase
                     polyadenylation signal (Cole and Stacy, 1985)"
     rep_origin      4142..4730
                     /direction=RIGHT
                     /label=ori
                     /note="high-copy-number ColE1/pMB1/pBR322/pUC origin of
                     replication"
     primer_bind     4631..4650
                     /label=pBR322ori-F
                     /note="pBR322 origin, forward primer"
ORIGIN
        1 ttctttcctg cgttatcccc tgattctgtg gataaccgta ttaccgccat gcattagtta
       61 ttaatagtaa tcaattacgg ggtcattagt tcatagccca tatatggagt tccgcgttac
      121 ataacttacg gtaaatggcc cgcctggctg accgcccaac gacccccgcc cattgacgtc
      181 aataatgacg tatgttccca tagtaacgcc aatagggact ttccattgac gtcaatgggt
      241 ggagtattta cggtaaactg cccacttggc agtacatcaa gtgtatcata tgccaagtac
      301 gccccctatt gacgtcaatg acggtaaatg gcccgcctgg cattatgccc agtacatgac
      361 cttatgggac tttcctactt ggcagtacat ctacgtatta gtcatcgcta ttaccatggt
      421 gatgcggttt tggcagtaca tcaatgggcg tggatagcgg tttgactcac ggggatttcc
      481 aagtctccac cccattgacg tcaatgggag tttgttttgg caccaaaatc aacgggactt
      541 tccaaaatgt cgtaacaact ccgccccatt gacgcaaatg ggcggtaggc gtgtacggtg
      601 ggaggtctat ataagcagag ctggtttagt gaaccgtcag atccgctagc gctaccggac
      661 tcagatctcg agctcaagct tcgaattcgc caccatgagg tctttgctaa tcttggtgct
      721 ttgcttcctg cccctggctg ctctggggaa agtctttgga cgatgtgagc tggcagcggc
      781 tatgaagcca ccggtcgcca ccatggtgag caagggcgag gcagtgatca aggagttcat
      841 gcggttcaag gtgcacatgg agggctccat gaacggccac gagttcgaga tcgagggcga
      901 gggcgagggc cgcccctacg agggcaccca gaccgccaag ctgaaggtga ccaagggtgg
      961 ccccctgccc ttctcctggg acatcctgtc ccctcagttc atgtacggct ccagggcctt
     1021 catcaagcac cccgccgaca tccccgacta ctataagcag tccttccccg agggcttcaa
     1081 gtgggagcgc gtgatgaact tcgaggacgg cggcgccgtg accgtgaccc aggacacctc
     1141 cctggaggac ggcaccctga tctacaaggt gaagctccgc ggcaccaact tccctcctga
     1201 cggccccgta atgcagaaga agacaatggg ctgggaagca tccaccgagc ggttgtaccc
     1261 cgaggacggc gtgctgaagg gcgacattaa gatggccctg cgcctgaagg acggcggccg
     1321 ctacctggcg gacttcaaga ccacctacaa ggccaagaag cccgtgcaga tgcccggcgc
     1381 ctacaacgtc gaccgcaagt tggacatcac ctcccacaac gaggactaca ccgtggtgga
     1441 acagtacgaa cgctccgagg gccgccactc caccggcggc atggacgagc tgtacaagga
     1501 tgaattgtaa gcggccgcga ctctagatca taatcagcca taccacattt gtagaggttt
     1561 tacttgcttt aaaaaacctc ccacacctcc ccctgaacct gaaacataaa atgaatgcaa
     1621 ttgttgttgt taacttgttt attgcagctt ataatggtta caaataaagc aatagcatca
     1681 caaatttcac aaataaagca tttttttcac tgcattctag ttgtggtttg tccaaactca
     1741 tcaatgtatc ttaaggcgta aattgtaagc gttaatattt tgttaaaatt cgcgttaaat
     1801 ttttgttaaa tcagctcatt ttttaaccaa taggccgaaa tcggcaaaat cccttataaa
     1861 tcaaaagaat agaccgagat agggttgagt gttgttccag tttggaacaa gagtccacta
     1921 ttaaagaacg tggactccaa cgtcaaaggn nnnnnnnnnn nnnnnnnnnn nnnnnnnnnn
     1981 nnnnnnnnnn nnnnnnnntn nnnnnnnnnn nnnnnnnnnn nnnnnnnnnn nnnnnnnnnn
     2041 nnnnnnnnnn nnnnnnnnnn nnnnnnnnnn nnnnnnnnnn nnnnnnnnnn gnnnnnnnnn
     2101 nnnnnnnnnn nnnnnnnnnn nnnnnnnnnn nnnnnnnnnn nnnnnnnnnn nnnnnnnnnn
     2161 nnnnnnnnnn nnnnnnnnnn nnnnnnnnnn nnnnnnnnnn nnnnnnnnnn nnnnncaggt
     2221 ggcacttttc ggggaaatgt gcgcggaacc cctatttgtt tatttttcta aatacattca
     2281 aatatgtatc cgctcatgag acaataaccc tgataaatgc ttcaataata ttgaaaaagg
     2341 aagagtcctg aggcggaaag aaccagctgt ggaatgtgtg tcagttaggg tgtggaaagt
     2401 ccccaggctc cccagcaggc agaagtatgc aaagcatgca tctcaattag tcagcaacca
     2461 ggtgtggaaa gtccccaggc tccccagcag gcagaagtat gcaaagcatg catctcaatt
     2521 agtcagcaac catagtcccg cccctaactc cgcccatccc gcccctaact ccgcccagtt
     2581 ccgcccattc tccgccccat ggctgactaa ttttttttat ttatgcagag gccgaggccg
     2641 cctcggcctc tgagctattc cagaagtagt gaggaggctt ttttggaggc ctaggctttt
     2701 gcaaagatcg atcaagagac aggatgagga tcgtttcgca tgattgaaca agatggattg
     2761 cacgcaggtt ctccggccgc ttgggtggag aggctattcg gctatgactg ggcacaacag
     2821 acaatcggct gctctgatgc cgccgtgttc cggctgtcag cgcaggggcg cccggttctt
     2881 tttgtcaaga ccgacctgtc cggtgccctg aatgaactgc aagacgaggc agcgcggcta
     2941 tcgtggctgg ccacgacggg cgttccttgc gcagctgtgc tcgacgttgt cactgaagcg
     3001 ggaagggact ggctgctatt gggcgaagtg ccggggcagg atctcctgtc atctcacctt
     3061 gctcctgccg agaaagtatc catcatggct gatgcaatgc ggcggctgca tacgcttgat
     3121 ccggctacct gcccattcga ccaccaagcg aaacatcgca tcgagcgagc acgtactcgg
     3181 atggaagccg gtcttgtcga tcaggatgat ctggacgaag agcatcaggg gctcgcgcca
     3241 gccgaactgt tcgccaggct caaggcgagc atgcccgacg gcgaggatct cgtcgtgacc
     3301 catggcgatg cctgcttgcc gaatatcatg gtggaaaatg gccgcttttc tggattcatc
     3361 gactgtggcc ggctgggtgt ggcggaccgc tatcaggaca tagcgttggc tacccgtgat
     3421 attgctgaag agcttggcgg cgaatgggct gaccgcttcc tcgtgcttta cggtatcgcc
     3481 gctcccgatt cgcagcgcat cgccttctat cgccttcttg acgagttctt ctgagcggga
     3541 ctctggggtt cgaaatgacc gaccaagcga cgcccaacct gccatcacga gatttcgatt
     3601 ccaccgccgc cttctatgaa aggttgggct tcggaatcgt tttccgggac gccggctgga
     3661 tgatcctcca gcgcggggat ctcatgctgg agttcttcgc ccaccctagg gggaggctaa
     3721 ctgaaacacg gaaggagaca ataccggaag gaacccgcgc tatgacggca ataaaaagac
     3781 agaataaaac gcacggtgtt gggtcgtttg ttcataaacg cggggttcgg tcccagggct
     3841 ggcactctgt cgatacccca ccgagacccc attggggcca atacgcccgc gtttcttcct
     3901 tttccccacc ccacccccca agttcgggtg aaggcccagg gctcgcagcc aacgtcgggg
     3961 cggcaggccc tgccatagcc tcaggttact catatatact ttagattgat ttaaaacttc
     4021 atttttaatt taaaaggatc taggtgaaga tcctttttga taatctcatg accaaaatcc
     4081 cttaacgtga gttttcgttc cactgagcgt cagaccccgt agaaaagatc aaaggatctt
     4141 cttgagatcc tttttttctg cgcgtaatct gctgcttgca aacaaaaaaa ccaccgctac
     4201 cagcggtggt ttgtttgccg gatcaagagc taccaactct ttttccgaag gtaactggct
     4261 tcagcagagc gcagatacca aatactgttc ttctagtgta gccgtagtta ggccaccact
     4321 tcaagaactc tgtagcaccg cctacatacc tcgctctgct aatcctgtta ccagtggctg
     4381 ctgccagtgg cgataagtcg tgtcttaccg ggttggactc aagacgatag ttaccggata
     4441 aggcgcagcg gtcgggctga acggggggtt cgtgcacaca gcccagcttg gagcgaacga
     4501 cctacaccga actgagatac ctacagcgtg agctatgaga aagcgccacg cttcccgaag
     4561 ggagaaaggc ggacaggtat ccggtaagcg gcagggtcgg aacaggagag cgcacgaggg
     4621 agcttccagg gggaaacgcc tggtatcttt atagtcctgt cgggtttcgc cacctctgac
     4681 ttgagcgtcg atttttgtga tgctcgtcag gggggcggag cctatggaaa aacgccagca
     4741 acgcggcctt tttacggttc ctggcctttt gctggccttt tgctcacatg
//
